Addgene plasmid #47328: pBabe TIR1-9myc
Purpose: For retroviral expression of E3 ubiquitin ligase osTIR1 with N-term NES and C-term 9x myc tag
Depositing lab: Don Cleveland. Depositing organization: Ludwig Institute For Cancer Research, San Diego Branch. Publication: Inducible, reversible system for the rapid and complete degradation of proteins in mammalian cells. Holland AJ, Fachinetti D, Han JS, Cleveland DW. Proc Natl Acad Sci U S A. 2012 Dec 4;109(49):E3350-7. doi: 10.1073/pnas.1216880109. Epub 2012 Nov 12. PubMed 23150568.
Backbone
  Vector backbone: pBabe-puro
  Total vector size (bp): 7300
  Vector type: Mammalian Expression, Retroviral
  Selectable markers: Puromycin
Growth in bacteria
  Bacterial resistance: Ampicillin, 100 μg/mL
  Growth temperature: 37°C
  Growth strain: XL10 Gold
  Copy number: High Copy
Gene/Insert
  Gene/Insert name: TRANSPORT INHIBITOR RESPONSE 1 (alt name: TIR1)
  Species: O. sativa
  Insert size (bp): 2091
  GenBank ID: NP_001052659.1
  Tag / fusion protein: NES (nuclear export signal - ALQKKLEELELDEGG) (N terminal on insert); 9x Myc (C terminal on insert)
  Cloning method: Unknown
  Sequencing primers: 5′ pBABE-5; 3′ pBABE-3
Resource information
  A portion of this plasmid was derived from a plasmid made by: The osTIR1-9Myc was a kind gift from Masato Kanemaki (National Institute of Genetics, Mishima, Japan).
Terms and licenses: Academic/Nonprofit Terms; Industry Terms: Not Available to Industry
Depositor comments: Nishimura et al., 2009, Nature Methods Please note that this version contains a nuclear export signal. A related construct without the NES can be found at: http://www.addgene.org/64945/
How to cite: pBabe TIR1-9myc was a gift from Don Cleveland (Addgene plasmid # 47328)
