[The description below was written by a language model from this plasmid's Addgene catalogue record and pLannotate feature annotations shown in this document.]
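Description:
pBabe TIR1-9myc is a Moloney murine leukemia virus-based retroviral vector built on the pBabe-puro backbone for stable expression of the rice (Oryza sativa) F-box protein TIR1 in mammalian cells. In bacteria it is maintained through a high-copy ColE1/pUC-type origin and selected with ampicillin via the β-lactamase gene and its native promoter. The retroviral portion is bounded by MoMLV long terminal repeats and carries a packaging signal plus a truncated gag segment lacking its start codon, which together allow the transcript between the LTRs to be packaged into virions when viral proteins are supplied in trans by a packaging cell line. The sequenced record is about 7.35 kb, close to the catalogued size of 7.3 kb.

The osTIR1 coding sequence sits directly downstream of the packaging region. No separate internal promoter is annotated for it, which is consistent with the usual pBabe arrangement of transcription from the 5′ LTR. According to the catalogue, the protein carries an N-terminal nuclear export signal and a C-terminal 9x Myc tag. The automated annotation labels the tag as a fragment of a 13x Myc array and does not annotate the NES separately. Downstream, an SV40 enhancer/early promoter drives puromycin N-acetyltransferase, so transduced cells can be selected with puromycin.

TIR1 mediates auxin-dependent recruitment of a ubiquitin ligase to proteins bearing an auxin-inducible degron. The construct is therefore used to generate cell lines that support rapid, inducible and reversible degradation of degron-tagged target proteins, with the Myc tag available for detecting TIR1. The depositor notes that a related version without the NES also exists.
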