Features (pLannotate 1.2.2; 13 found; start..end, strand, type, name):
      8..477     +  LTR            LTR: long terminal repeat from Moloney murine leukemia virus
    601..875     +  misc_feature   MESV Ψ (fragment): packaging signal of murine embryonic stem cell virus
    934..1350    +  CDS            gag (truncated): truncated Moloney murine leukemia virus (MMLV) gag gene lacking the start codon
   1435..3156    +  CDS            OsTIR1: rice transport inhibitor response 1 protein F-box protein that mediates auxin-dependent interaction of a ubiquitin ligase with an auxin-inducible degron (Tan et al., 2007)
   3181..3531    +  CDS            13xMyc (fragment): 13 tandem Myc epitope tags
   3596..3925    +  promoter       SV40 promoter: SV40 enhancer and early promoter
   3935..4534    +  CDS            PuroR: puromycin N-acetyltransferase; pac from Streptomyces; confers resistance to puromycin
   4633..5226    +  LTR            LTR: long terminal repeat from Moloney murine leukemia virus
   5235..5281    +  LTR            5' LTR (truncated) (fragment): truncated long terminal repeat from Moloney murine sarcoma virus
   5364..5412    -  CDS            lacI (fragment): lac repressor; lacI; The lac repressor binds to the lac operator to inhibit transcription in E. coli. This inhibition can be relieved by adding lactose or isopropyl-β-D-thiogalactopyranoside (IPTG).
   5598..6186    -  rep_origin     ori: high-copy-number ColE1/pMB1/pBR322/pUC origin of replication
   6364..7224    -  CDS            AmpR: β-lactamase; bla; confers resistance to ampicillin, carbenicillin, and related antibiotics
   7225..7329    -  promoter       AmpR promoter: bla
>Addgene plasmid #47328 | pBabe TIR1-9myc | depositor full sequence | sequence record 108204 | pBabe TIR1-9myc sequence 7352 bps
CTGCAGCCTGAATATGGGCCAAACAGGATATCTGTGGTAAGCAGTTCCTGCCCCGGCTCAGGGCCAAGAA
CAGATGGAACAGCTGAATATGGGCCAAACAGGATATCTGTGGTAAGCAGTTCCTGCCCCGGCTCAGGGCC
AAGAACAGATGGTCCCCAGATGCGGTCCAGCCCTCAGCAGTTTCTAGAGAACCATCAGATGTTTCCAGGG
TGCCCCAAGGACCTGAAATGACCCTGTGCCTTATTTGAACTAACCAATCAGTTCGCTTCTCGCTTCTGTT
CGCGCGCTTCTGCTCCCCGAGCTCAATAAAAGAGCCCACAACCCCTCACTCGGGGCGCCAGTCCTCCGAT
TGACTGAGTCGCCCGGGTACCCGTGTATCCAATAAACCCTCTTGCAGTTGCATCCGACTTGTGGTCTCGC
TGTTCCTTGGGAGGGTCTCCTCTGAGTGATTGACTACCCGTCAGCGGGGGTCTTTCATTTGGGGGCTCGT
CCGGGATCGGGAGACCCCTGCCCAGGGACCACCGACCCACCACCGGGAGGTAAGCTGGCCAGCAACTTAT
CTGTGTCTGTCCGATTGTCTAGTGTCTATGACTGATTTTATGCGCCTGCGTCGGTACTAGTTAGCTAACT
AGCTCTGTATCTGGCGGACCCGTGGTGGAACTGACGAGTTCTGAACACCCGGCCGCAACCCTGGGAGACG
TCCCAGGGACTTTGGGGGCCGTTTTTGTGGCCCGACCTGAGGAAGGGAGTCGATGTGGAATCCGACCCCG
TCAGGATATGTGGTTCTGGTAGGAGACGAGAACCTAAAACAGTTCCCGCCTCCGTCTGAATTTTTGCTTT
CGGTTTGGAACCGAAGCCGCGCGTCTTGTCTGCTGCAGCATCGTTCTGTGTTGTCTCTGTCTGACTGTGT
TTCTGTATTTGTCTGAAAATTAGGGCCAGACTGTTACCACTCCCTTAAGTTTGACCTTAGATCACTGGAA
AGATGTCGAGCGGCTCGCTCACAACCAGTCGGTAGATGTCAAGAAGAGACGTTGGGTTACCTTCTGCTCT
GCAGAATGGCCAACCTTTAACGTCGGATGGCCGCGAGACGGCACCTTTAACCGAGACCTCATCACCCAGG
TTAAGATCAAGGTCTTTTCACCTGGCCCGCATGGACACCCAGACCAGGTCCCCTACATCGTGACCTGGGA
AGCCTTGGCTTTTGACCCCCCTCCCTGGGTCAAGCCCTTTGTACACCCTAAGCCTCCGCCTCCTCTTCTT
CCATCCGCGCCGTCTCTCCCCCTTGAACCTCCTCTTTCGACCCCGCCTCAATCCTCCCTTTATCCAGCCC
TCACTCCTTCTCTAGGCGCCGGCCGGATCCCAGTGTGGTGGTACATCGCCGCCACCATGGCATTACAAAA
AAAATTAGAAGAATTAGAATTAGATGAAGGCGGCACGTACTTCCCGGAGGAGGTGGTGGAGCACATCTTC
AGCTTCCTGCCGGCGCAGCGCGACCGCAACACGGTCTCGCTCGTCTGCAAGGTGTGGTACGAGATCGAGA
GGCTGAGCCGCCGCGGCGTCTTCGTGGGCAACTGCTACGCCGTGCGCGCCGGCCGCGTCGCCGCGCGGTT
CCCCAACGTGCGGGCGCTCACGGTGAAGGGGAAGCCCCACTTCGCCGACTTCAACCTCGTGCCCCCCGAC
TGGGGCGGCTACGCGGGGCCGTGGATCGAGGCGGCCGCGAGGGGATGCCACGGCCTGGAGGAGCTCAGGA
TGAAGCGGATGGTGGTGTCCGACGAGAGCCTCGAGCTGCTGGCTCGCTCGTTCCCGCGGTTCAGGGCTCT
TGTTCTTATCAGCTGCGAGGGGTTCAGCACTGACGGGCTAGCCGCCGTCGCGAGCCATTGCAAGCTTCTG
AGGGAGTTGGATTTGCAGGAAAATGAAGTGGAGGATCGAGGGCCTAGGTGGCTTTCCTGCTTCCCTGATT
CCTGCACATCACTTGTCTCATTGAATTTTGCCTGCATCAAAGGGGAGGTTAATGCTGGTTCACTGGAGAG
ACTTGTTAGCAGGTCCCCAAACCTGCGGAGTTTGAGGCTGAATCGATCTGTATCGGTAGATACACTTGCA
AAGATACTACTGCGTACCCCTAACTTGGAGGATTTGGGGACAGGGAATTTGACAGATGACTTCCAAACTG
AGTCCTACTTTAAGCTTACCAGTGCTCTGGAGAAATGCAAGATGTTGAGGAGTTTGTCTGGATTCTGGGA
TGCTTCTCCTGTTTGCCTGTCATTTATCTACCCCCTGTGTGCTCAACTGACAGGATTGAACTTGAGCTAT
GCCCCCACACTTGATGCTTCTGACCTTACAAAAATGATTAGCCGCTGTGTGAAGCTCCAACGCCTTTGGG
TACTGGATTGTATCTCGGACAAAGGCTTGCAAGTGGTGGCCTCCAGTTGCAAAGACTTGCAAGAACTCAG
GGTATTTCCATCAGATTTCTACGTAGCTGGTTATTCTGCAGTGACAGAGGAGGGACTTGTTGCAGTATCC
TTGGGCTGTCCAAAACTGAACTCACTACTGTACTTCTGTCACCAAATGACTAATGCTGCACTAGTTACTG
TCGCCAAGAACTGTCCAAATTTCACACGATTCAGACTTTGTATTCTTGAGCCAGGGAAGCCTGATGTTGT
GACAAGCCAACCATTAGATGAAGGCTTTGGAGCTATTGTTCGTGAGTGCAAGGGATTACAACGTTTGTCA
ATATCTGGTCTTCTCACAGACAAAGTTTTCATGTATATTGGGAAATATGCAAAACAACTTGAGATGCTTT
CTATAGCATTTGCTGGTGACAGTGATAAGGGTATGATGCATGTTATGAATGGATGCAAGAATTTAAGGAA
ACTGGAGATAAGAGATAGCCCGTTTGGTGATGCTGCACTCTTGGGGAATTTTGCTAGGTACGAGACAATG
CGATCCCTTTGGATGTCATCTTGCAATGTCACGTTAAAGGGGTGCCAAGTCCTTGCGTCAAAGATGCCGA
TGCTCAATGTTGAGGTCATAAATGAGCGGGATGGTAGCAATGAAATGGAGGAAAACCATGGAGATCTGCC
TAAAGTGGAGAAATTATATGTGTACCGCACAACTGCTGGGGCGAGGGATGATGCACCAAATTTTGTTAAA
ATCCTAGTCGACTCCGGTTCTGCTGCTAGTGGTGAACAAAAGTTGATTTCTGAAGAAGATTTGAACGGTG
AACAAAAGCTAATCTCCGAGGAAGACTTGAACGGTGAACAAAAATTAATCTCAGAAGAAGACTTGAACGG
ATCCTCTAGAGGTGAACAAAAGTTGATTTCTGAAGAAGATTTGAACGGTGAACAAAAGCTAATCTCCGAG
GAAGACTTGAACGGTGAACAAAAATTAATCTCAGAAGAAGACTTGAACGGATCCTCTAGAGGTGAACAAA
AGTTGATTTCTGAAGAAGATTTGAACGGTGAACAAAAGCTAATCTCCGAGGAAGACTTGAACGGTGAACA
AAAATTAATCTCAGAAGAAGACTTGAACGGATCCACTAGCTAAAAAGTGGAACGATCATTCGAATTCGCC
AGCACAGTGGTCGACCCTGTGGAATGTGTGTCAGTTAGGGTGTGGAAAGTCCCCAGGCTCCCCAGCAGGC
AGAAGTATGCAAAGCATGCATCTCAATTAGTCAGCAACCAGGTGTGGAAAGTCCCCAGGCTCCCCAGCAG
GCAGAAGTATGCAAAGCATGCATCTCAATTAGTCAGCAACCATAGTCCCGCCCCTAACTCCGCCCATCCC
GCCCCTAACTCCGCCCAGTTCCGCCCATTCTCCGCCCCATGGCTGACTAATTTTTTTTATTTATGCAGAG
GCCGAGGCCGCCTCGGCCTCTGAGCTATTCCAGAAGTAGTGAGGAGGCTTTTTTGGAGGCCTAGGCTTTT
GCAAAAAGCTTACCATGACCGAGTACAAGCCCACGGTGCGCCTCGCCACCCGCGACGACGTCCCCAGGGC
CGTACGCACCCTCGCCGCCGCGTTCGCCGACTACCCCGCCACGCGCCACACCGTCGATCCGGACCGCCAC
ATCGAGCGGGTCACCGAGCTGCAAGAACTCTTCCTCACGCGCGTCGGGCTCGACATCGGCAAGGTGTGGG
TCGCGGACGACGGCGCCGCGGTGGCGGTCTGGACCACGCCGGAGAGCGTCGAAGCGGGGGCGGTGTTCGC
CGAGATCGGCCCGCGCATGGCCGAGTTGAGCGGTTCCCGGCTGGCCGCGCAGCAACAGATGGAAGGCCTC
CTGGCGCCGCACCGGCCCAAGGAGCCCGCGTGGTTCCTGGCCACCGTCGGCGTCTCGCCCGACCACCAGG
GCAAGGGTCTGGGCAGCGCCGTCGTGCTCCCCGGAGTGGAGGCGGCCGAGCGCGCCGGGGTGCCCGCCTT
CCTGGAGACCTCCGCGCCCCGCAACCTCCCCTTCTACGAGCGGCTCGGCTTCACCGTCACCGCCGACGTC
GAGTGCCCGAAGGACCGCGCGACCTGGTGCATGACCCGCAAGCCCGGTGCCTGACGCCCGCCCCACGACC
CGCAGCGCCCGACCGAAAGGAGCGCACGACCCCATGCATCGATAAAATAAAAGATTTTATTTAGTCTCCA
GAAAAAGGGGGGAATGAAAGACCCCACCTGTAGGTTTGGCAAGCTAGCTTAAGTAACGCCATTTTGCAAG
GCATGGAAAAATACATAACTGAGAATAGAGAAGTTCAGATCAAGGTCAGGAACAGATGGAACAGCTGAAT
ATGGGCCAAACAGGATATCTGTGGTAAGCAGTTCCTGCCCCGGCTCAGGGCCAAGAACAGATGGAACAGC
TGAATATGGGCCAAACAGGATATCTGTGGTAAGCAGTTCCTGCCCCGGCTCAGGGCCAAGAACAGATGGT
CCCCAGATGCGGTCCAGCCCTCAGCAGTTTCTAGAGAACCATCAGATGTTTCCAGGGTGCCCCAAGGACC
TGAAATGACCCTGTGCCTTATTTGAACTAACCAATCAGTTCGCTTCTCGCTTCTGTTCGCGCGCTTCTGC
TCCCCGAGCTCAATAAAAGAGCCCACAACCCCTCACTCGGGGCGCCAGTCCTCCGATTGACTGAGTCGCC
CGGGTACCCGTGTATCCAATAAACCCTCTTGCAGTTGCATCCGACTTGTGGTCTCGCTGTTCCTTGGGAG
GGTCTCCTCTGAGTGATTGACTACCCGTCAGCGGGGGTCTTTCATTTCCGACTTGTGGTCTCGCTGCCTT
GGGAGGGTCTCCTCTGAGTGATTGACTACCCGTCAGCGGGGGTCTTCACATGCAGCATGTATCAAAATTA
ATTTGGTTTTTTTTCTTAAGTATTTACATTAAATGGCCATAGTTGCATTAATGAATCGGCCAACGCGCGG
GGAGAGGCGGTTTGCGTATTGGCGCTCTTCCGCTTCCTCGCTCACTGACTCGCTGCGCTCGGTCGTTCGG
CTGCGGCGAGCGGTATCAGCTCACTCAAAGGCGGTAATACGGTTATCCACAGAATCAGGGGATAACGCAG
GAAAGAACATGTGAGCAAAAGGCCAGCAAAAGGCCAGGAACCGTAAAAAGGCCGCGTTGCTGGCGTTTTT
CCATAGGCTCCGCCCCCCTGACGAGCATCACAAAAATCGACGCTCAAGTCAGAGGTGGCGAAACCCGACA
GGACTATAAAGATACCAGGCGTTTCCCCCTGGAAGCTCCCTCGTGCGCTCTCCTGTTCCGACCCTGCCGC
TTACCGGATACCTGTCCGCCTTTCTCCCTTCGGGAAGCGTGGCGCTTTCTCATAGCTCACGCTGTAGGTA
TCTCAGTTCGGTGTAGGTCGTTCGCTCCAAGCTGGGCTGTGTGCACGAACCCCCCGTTCAGCCCGACCGC
TGCGCCTTATCCGGTAACTATCGTCTTGAGTCCAACCCGGTAAGACACGACTTATCGCCACTGGCAGCAG
CCACTGGTAACAGGATTAGCAGAGCGAGGTATGTAGGCGGTGCTACAGAGTTCTTGAAGTGGTGGCCTAA
CTACGGCTACACTAGAAGGACAGTATTTGGTATCTGCGCTCTGCTGAAGCCAGTTACCTTCGGAAAAAGA
GTTGGTAGCTCTTGATCCGGCAAACAAACCACCGCTGGTAGCGGTGGTTTTTTTGTTTGCAAGCAGCAGA
TTACGCGCAGAAAAAAAGGATCTCAAGAAGATCCTTTGATCTTTTCTACGGGGTCTGACGCTCAGTGGAA
CGAAAACTCACGTTAAGGGATTTTGGTCATGAGATTATCAAAAAGGATCTTCACCTAGATCCTTTTAAAT
TAAAAATGAAGTTTGCGGCCGCAAATCAATCTAAAGTATATATGAGTAAACTTGGTCTGACAGTTACCAA
TGCTTAATCAGTGAGGCACCTATCTCAGCGATCTGTCTATTTCGTTCATCCATAGTTGCCTGACTCCCCG
TCGTGTAGATAACTACGATACGGGAGGGCTTACCATCTGGCCCCAGTGCTGCAATGATACCGCGAGACCC
ACGCTCACCGGCTCCAGATTTATCAGCAATAAACCAGCCAGCCGGAAGGGCCGAGCGCAGAAGTGGTCCT
GCAACTTTATCCGCCTCCATCCAGTCTATTAATTGTTGCCGGGAAGCTAGAGTAAGTAGTTCGCCAGTTA
ATAGTTTGCGCAACGTTGTTGCCATTGCTACAGGCATCGTGGTGTCACGCTCGTCGTTTGGTATGGCTTC
ATTCAGCTCCGGTTCCCAACGATCAAGGCGAGTTACATGATCCCCCATGTTGTGCAAAAAAGCGGTTAGC
TCCTTCGGTCCTCCGATCGTTGTCAGAAGTAAGTTGGCCGCAGTGTTATCACTCATGGTTATGGCAGCAC
TGCATAATTCTCTTACTGTCATGCCATCCGTAAGATGCTTTTCTGTGACTGGTGAGTACTCAACCAAGTC
ATTCTGAGAATAGTGTATGCGGCGACCGAGTTGCTCTTGCCCGGCGTCAACACGGGATAATACCGCGCCA
CATAGCAGAACTTTAAAAGTGCTCATCATTGGAAAACGTTCTTCGGGGCGAAAACTCTCAAGGATCTTAC
CGCTGTTGAGATCCAGTTCGATGTAACCCACTCGTGCACCCAACTGATCTTCAGCATCTTTTACTTTCAC
CAGCGTTTCTGGGTGAGCAAAAACAGGAAGGCAAAATGCCGCAAAAAAGGGAATAAGGGCGACACGGAAA
TGTTGAATACTCATACTCTTCCTTTTTCAATATTATTGAAGCATTTATCAGGGTTATTGTCTCATGAGCG
GATACATATTTGAATGTATTTAGAAAAATAAACAAATAGGGGTTCCGCGCACATTTCCCCGAAAAGTGCC
AC
