>Addgene plasmid #47328 | pBabe TIR1-9myc | addgene partial sequence | sequence record 69407 | pBABE-5
TGGTGGTACATCGCCGCCACCATGGCATTACAAAAAAAATTAGAAGAATTAGAATTAGATGAAGGCGGCA
CGTACTTCCCGGAGGAGGTGGTGGAGCACATCTTCAGCTTCCTGCCGGCGCAGCGCGACCGCAACACGGT
CTCGCTCGTCTGCAAGGTGTGGTACGAGATCGAGAGGCTGAGCCGCCGCGGCGTCTTCGTGGGCAACTGC
TACGCCGTGCGCGCCGGCCGCGTCGCCGCGCGGTTCCCCAACGTGCGGGCGCTCACGGTGAAGGGGAAGC
CCCACTTCGCCGACTTCAACCTCGTGCCCCCCGACTGGGGCGGCTACGCGGGGCCGTGGATCGAGGCGGC
CGCGAGGGGATGCCACGGCCTGGAGGAGCTCAGGATGAAGCGGATGGTGGTGTCCGACGAGAGCCTCGAG
CTGCTGGCTCGCTCGTTCCCGCGGTTCAGGGCTCTTGTTCTTATCAGCTGCGAGGGGTTCAGCACTGACG
GGCTAGCCGCCGTCGCGAGCCATTGCAAGCTTCTGAGGGAGTTGGATTTGCAGGAAAATGAAGTGGAGGA
TCGAGGGCCTAGGTGGCTTTCCTGCTTCCCTGATTCCTGCACATCACTTGTCTCATTGAATTTTGCCTGC
ATCAAAGGGGAGGTTAATGCTGGTTCACTGGAGAGACTTGTTAGCAGGTCCCCAAACCTGCGGAGTTTGA
GGCTGAATCGATCTGTATCGGTAGATACACTTGCAAAGATACTACTGCGTACCCCTAACTTGGAGGATTT
GGGGACAGGGAATTTGACAGATGACTTCCAAACTGAGTCCTACTTTAAGCTTACCATG
