>Addgene plasmid #47328 | pBabe TIR1-9myc | addgene partial sequence | sequence record 69408 | pBABE-3
CTGGCGAATTCGAATGATCGTTCCACTTTTTAGCTAGTGGATCCGTTCAAGTCTTCTTCTGAGATTAATT
TTTGTTCACCGTTCAAGTCTTCCTCGGAGATTAGCTTTTGTTCACCGTTCAAATCTTCTTCAGAAATCAA
CTTTTGTTCACCTCTAGAGGATCCGTTCAAGTCTTCTTCTGAGATTAATTTTTGTTCACCGTTCAAGTCT
TCCTCGGAGATTAGCTTTTGTTCACCGTTCAAATCTTCTTCAGAAATCAACTTTTGTTCACCTCTAGAGG
ATCCGTTCAAGTCTTCTTCTGAGATTAATTTTTGTTCACCGTTCAAGTCTTCCTCGGAGATTAGCTTTTG
TTCACCGTTCAAATCTTCTTCAGAAATCAACTTTTGTTCACCACTAGCAGCAGAACCGGAGTCGACTAGG
ATTTTAACAAAATTTGGTGCATCATCCCTCGCCCCAGCAGTTGTGCGGTACACATATAATTTCTCCACTT
TAGGCAGATCTCCATGGTTTTCCTCCATTTCATTGCTACCATCCCGCTCATTTATGACCTCAACATTGAG
CATCGGCATCTTTGACGCAAGGACTTGGCACCCCTTTAACGTGACATTGCAAGATGACATCCAAAGGGAT
CGCATTGTCTCGTACCTAGCAAAATTCCCCAAGAGTGCAGCATCACCAAACGGGCTATCTCTTATCTCCA
GTTTCCTTAAATTCTTGCATCCATTCATAACATGCATCATACCCTTATCACTGTCACCAGCAAATGCTAT
AGAAAGCATCTCAAGTTGTTTTGCATATTTCCCAATATACATGAAAACTTTGTCTGTGAGAA
