>Addgene plasmid #47328 | pBabe TIR1-9myc | addgene partial sequence | sequence record 141207 | pBABE5 5'-CTTTATCCAGCCCTCAC-3'
CATCGCCGCCACCATGGCATTACAAAAAAAATTAGAAGAATTAGAATTAGATGAAGGCGGCACGTACTTC
CCGGAGGAGGTGGTGGAGCACATCTTCAGCTTCCTGCCGGCGCAGCGCGACCGCAACACGGTCTCGCTCG
TCTGCAAGGTGTGGTACGAGATCGAGAGGCTGAGCCGCCGCGGCGTCTTCGTGGGCAACTGCTACGCCGT
GCGCGCCGGCCGCGTCGCCGCGCGGTTCCCCAACGTGCGGGCGCTCACGGTGAAGGGGAAGCCCCACTTC
GCCGACTTCAACCTCGTGCCCCCCGACTGGGGCGGCTACGCGGGGCCGTGGATCGAGGCGGCCGCGAGGG
GATGCCACGGCCTGGAGGAGCTCAGGATGAAGCGGATGGTGGTGTCCGACGAGAGCCTCGAGCTGCTGGC
TCGCTCGTTCCCGCGGTTCAGGGCTCTTGTTCTTATCAGCTGCGAGGGGTTCAGCACTGACGGGCTAGCC
GCCGTCGCGAGCCATTGCAAGCTTCTGAGGGAGTTGGATTTGCAGGAAAATGAAGTGGAGGATCGAGGGC
CTAGGTGGCTTTCCTGCTTCCCTGATTCCTGCACATCACTTGTCTCATTGAATTTTGCCTGCATCAAAGG
GGAGGTTAATGCTGGTTCACTGGAGAGACTTGTTAGCAGGTCCCCAAACCTGCGGAGTTTGAGGCTGAAT
CGATCTGTATCGGTAGATACACTTGCAAAGATACTACTGCGTACCCCTAACTTGGAGGATTTGGGGACAG
GGAATTTGACAGATGACTTCCAAACTGAGTCCTACTTTAAGCTTACCAGTGCTCTGGAGAAATGCAAGAT
GTTGAGGAGTTTGTCTGG
