>Addgene plasmid #47328 | pBabe TIR1-9myc | addgene partial sequence | sequence record 141208 | pBABE3 5'-ACCCTAACTGACACACATTCC-3'
ATGATCGTTCCACTTTTTAGCTAGTGGATCCGTTCAAGTCTTCTTCTGAGATTAATTTTTGTTCACCGTT
CAAGTCTTCCTCGGAGATTAGCTTTTGTTCACCGTTCAAATCTTCTTCAGAAATCAACTTTTGTTCACCT
CTAGAGGATCCGTTCAAGTCTTCTTCTGAGATTAATTTTTGTTCACCGTTCAAGTCTTCCTCGGAGATTA
GCTTTTGTTCACCGTTCAAATCTTCTTCAGAAATCAACTTTTGTTCACCTCTAGAGGATCCGTTCAAGTC
TTCTTCTGAGATTAATTTTTGTTCACCGTTCAAGTCTTCCTCGGAGATTAGCTTTTGTTCACCGTTCAAA
TCTTCTTCAGAAATCAACTTTTGTTCACCACTAGCAGCAGAACCGGAGTCGACTAGGATTTTAACAAAAT
TTGGTGCATCATCCCTCGCCCCAGCAGTTGTGCGGTACACATATAATTTCTCCACTTTAGGCAGATCTCC
ATGGTTTTCCTCCATTTCATTGCTACCATCCCGCTCATTTATGACCTCAACATTGAGCATCGGCATCTTT
GACGCAAGGACTTGGCACCCCTTTAACGTGACATTGCAAGATGACATCCAAAGGGATCGCATTGTCTCGT
ACCTAGCAAAATTCCCCAAGAGTGCAGCATCACCAAACGGGCTATCTCTTATCTCCAGTTTCCTTAAAT
